>Addgene plasmid #71177 | pSGE_722_S2-1_CGCG-to-HEY | addgene partial sequence | sequence record 129392 | RVprimer3 5'-CTAGCAAAATAGGCTGTCCC-3'
CCAGAACATTTCTCTATCGATAGGTACCACAAGTTTGTACAAAAAAGCAGGCTCCGAATTCGCCCTTTGC
ACAATTTCTGTGAAGTGACAGCCACTGAGAAATAGTGTCAAGTAGCTCTCGTCCGCTAATATCAATTTAG
ACGATATACATACGGCCAGATCTGGCACGCAGTCTGCATTCCCAATGATGCGGGATGGATTTGGATTGTG
GGGCGGAATCTCTAAGTGCGATAAGATGCGGAGAATTAGGGGCACGTGTCGGCTGTGGCTCCGTTTTGTT
AAATATACTATGTGTGTATGTGCGTAGTACAGCGACTTGTACGGAGTACATAAACATATGCATATCTGCG
GTTTAGTTGTCGACATTATCTTTTGTTCGTCGTTTGAAAAATGTGTGTAGTTGTTGGGGTAGGGGCACGT
GTCGGCTGATTGCCGGGCTACAGGGTGCTTTGAGTCTTTGTTTTTGGATTTCGTTTTCGATGTTTAGCTA
CGAAAGCCAAGCGTTGTGCTATTTTCGAATTTTGTATTTTATAACCCGGGCAAGGGCGAATTCGACCCAG
CTTTCTTGTACAAAGTGGTAGATCTGCGATCGAGCTCGCCCGGGGATCGAGCGCAGCGGTATAAAAGGGC
GCGGGGTGGCTGAGAGCATCAGTTGTGAATGAATGTTCGAGCCGAGCAGACGTGCCGCTGCCTTCGTTAA
TATCCTTTGAATAAGCCAACTTTGAATCACAAGACGCATACCAAACGGCATTCCGGTACTGTTGGTAAAG
CCACCATGGAAGACGCCAAAAACATAAAGAAAGGCCCGGCGCCATTCTATCCGCTGGAAGATGGAACCGC
TGGAGAGCAACTGCATAAGGCTATGAAGAGATACGCCCTGGTTCCTGGAACAATTGCTTTTACAGATGCA
CATATCGAGGTGGACATCACTTACGCTGAGTACTTCGAAATGTCCGTTCGGTTGGCAGAAGCTATGAAAC
GATATGGGCTGAATACAAATCACAGAATCGTCGTATGCAGTGAAAACTCTCTTCAATTCTTTATGCCGGT
GTTGGGCGCGTTATTTATCGGAGTTGCAGTTGCGCCCGCGAACGACATTTATAATGAACGTGAATTGCTC
AACAGTATGGGCATTTCGCAGCCTACCGTGGTGTTCGTTTCCAAAAAGGGGTTGCAAAAAATT
