>Addgene plasmid #71177 | pSGE_722_S2-1_CGCG-to-HEY | addgene partial sequence | sequence record 129393 | LucNRev 5'-CCTTATGCAGTTGCTCTCC-3'
GAATGGCGCCGGGCCTTTCTTTATGTTTTTGGCGTCTTCCATGGTGGCTTTACCAACAGTACCGGAATGC
CGTTTGGTATGCGTCTTGTGATTCAAAGTTGGCTTATTCAAAGGATATTAACGAAGGCAGCGGCACGTCT
GCTCGGCTCGAACATTCATTCACAACTGATGCTCTCAGCCACCCCGCGCCCTTTTATACCGCTGCGCTCG
ATCCCCGGGCGAGCTCGATCGCAGATCTACCACTTTGTACAAGAAAGCTGGGTCGAATTCGCCCTTGCCC
GGGTTATAAAATACAAAATTCGAAAATAGCACAACGCTTGGCTTTCGTAGCTAAACATCGAAAACGAAAT
CCAAAAACAAAGACTCAAAGCACCCTGTAGCCCGGCAATCAGCCGACACGTGCCCCTACCCCAACAACTA
CACACATTTTTCAAACGACGAACAAAAGATAATGTCGACAACTAAACCGCAGATATGCATATGTTTATGT
ACTCCGTACAAGTCGCTGTACTACGCACATACACACATAGTATATTTAACAAAACGGAGCCACAGCCGAC
ACGTGCCCCTAATTCTCCGCATCTTATCGCACTTAGAGATTCCGCCCCACAATCCAAATCCATCCCGCAT
CATTGGGAATGCAGACTGCGTGCCAGATCTGGCCGTATGTATATCGTCTAAATTGATATTAGCGGACGAG
AGCTACTTGACACTATTTCTCAGTGGCTGTCACTTCACAGAAATTGTGCAAAGGGCGAATTCGGAGCCTG
CTTTTTTGTACAAACTTGTGGTACCTATCGATAGAGAAATGTTCTGGCACCTGCACTTGCACTGGGGACA
GCCTATTTTGCTAGTTTGTTTTGTTTCGTTTTGTTTTGATGGAGAGCGTATGTTAGTACTATCGATTCAC
ACAAAAAACCAACACACAGATGTAATGAAAATAAAGATATTTTATTGCGGCCGCTCCAAGTACCTCCCGT
ACCTTAATATTACTTACTTATCATGGTAGCTTGGGCTGGCGTAATAGCGAAGAGGCCCGCACCGATCGCC
CTTCCCAACAGTTGCGCAGCCTGAATGGCGAATGGCAAATTGTAAGCGTTAATATTTTGTTAAAATTCGC
GTTAAATTTTTGTTAAATCAGCTCATTTTTTAACCAATAGGCCGAAATCGGCAAAATCCCTTA
