[The description below was written by a language model from this plasmid's Addgene catalogue record.]
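Description:
pSGE_722_S2-1_CGCG-to-HEY is a luciferase reporter plasmid intended for expression in insect cells. The record lists the vector backbone as unknown, so its origin of replication and overall architecture are not documented. It is described as a high-copy plasmid that is propagated in standard E. coli cloning strains under ampicillin selection. No feature table is available, so the arrangement of elements can only be inferred from the catalogue fields.

The insert, 722_S2-1_CGCG-to-HEY, is a synthetic sequence introduced by Gateway recombination cloning. It sits in a reporter context driven by the DSCP, the Drosophila synthetic core promoter, a minimal promoter that combines several core promoter motifs and has low basal activity on its own. This makes it responsive to nearby regulatory DNA. Luciferase is supplied by the backbone downstream of the insert and promoter, so light output reports how strongly the cloned sequence activates or represses transcription from the core promoter. The listed sequencing primers, one reading in from the upstream vector region and one reading back from the start of the luciferase gene, fit this placement of the insert just upstream of the reporter.

The insert name suggests a variant of a candidate regulatory element called S2-1 in which a CGCG motif has been changed to a HEY-type motif, but the record does not explain this designation, so that reading is tentative. The construct comes from a study of how transcriptional regulators function differently depending on regulatory context. It is presumably used in transfected Drosophila cells to compare reporter activity between motif variants.
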