Addgene plasmid #71177: pSGE_722_S2-1_CGCG-to-HEY
Purpose: Luciferase reporter
Depositing lab: Alexander Stark. Depositing organization: Research Institute of Molecular Pathology (IMP). Publication: Transcriptional regulators form diverse groups with context-dependent regulatory functions. Stampfel G, Kazmar T, Frank O, Wienerroither S, Reiter F, Stark A. Nature. 2015 Nov 9. doi: 10.1038/nature15545. PubMed 26550828.
Backbone
  Vector backbone: unknown
  Vector type: Insect Expression, Luciferase
Growth in bacteria
  Bacterial resistance: Ampicillin, 100 μg/mL
  Growth temperature: 37°C
  Growth strain: DH5alpha
  Copy number: High Copy
Gene/Insert
  Gene/Insert name: 722_S2-1_CGCG-to-HEY
  Species: Synthetic
  Promoter: DSCP Drosophila synthetic core promoter
  Tag / fusion protein: luciferase (C terminal on backbone)
  Cloning method: Gateway Cloning
  Sequencing primers: 5′ RVprimer3; 3′ LucNRev
Terms and licenses: Academic/Nonprofit Terms; Industry Terms: Not Available to Industry
How to cite: pSGE_722_S2-1_CGCG-to-HEY was a gift from Alexander Stark (Addgene plasmid # 71177 ; http://n2t.net/addgene:71177 ; RRID:Addgene_71177)
