LOCUS       Exported 5484 bp ds-DNA circular SYN 13-MAY-2021
DEFINITION  Luciferase reporter.
ACCESSION   .
VERSION     .
KEYWORDS    pSGE_722_S2-1_CGCG-to-HEY
SOURCE      synthetic DNA construct
  ORGANISM  synthetic DNA construct
REFERENCE   1 (bases 1 to 5484)
  AUTHORS   Stampfel G, Kazmar T, Frank O, Wienerroither S, Reiter F, Stark A
  TITLE     Transcriptional regulators form diverse groups with
            context-dependent regulatory functions.
  JOURNAL   Nature. 2015 Nov 9. doi: 10.1038/nature15545.
  PUBMED    26550828
REFERENCE   2 (bases 1 to 5484)
  AUTHORS   .
  TITLE     Direct Submission
  JOURNAL   Exported May 13, 2021 from SnapGene Server 1.1.58
            http://www.snapgene.com
FEATURES             Location/Qualifiers
     source          1..5484
                     /organism="synthetic DNA construct"
                     /mol_type="other DNA"
     polyA_signal    39..160
                     /label=SV40 poly(A) signal
                     /note="SV40 polyadenylation signal"
     primer_bind     complement(50..69)
                     /label=EBV-rev
                     /note="SV40 polyA terminator, reverse primer"
     primer_bind     104..123
                     /label=SV40pA-R
                     /note="SV40 polyA, reverse primer"
     primer_bind     complement(408..425)
                     /label=L4440
                     /note="L4440 vector, forward primer"
     rep_origin      complement(579..1167)
                     /direction=LEFT
                     /label=ori
                     /note="high-copy-number ColE1/pMB1/pBR322/pUC origin of
                     replication"
     primer_bind     complement(659..678)
                     /label=pBR322ori-F
                     /note="pBR322 origin, forward primer"
     CDS             complement(1338..2198)
                     /codon_start=1
                     /gene="bla"
                     /product="beta-lactamase"
                     /label=AmpR
                     /note="confers resistance to ampicillin, carbenicillin, and
                     related antibiotics"
                     /translation="MSIQHFRVALIPFFAAFCLPVFAHPETLVKVKDAEDQLGARVGYI
                     ELDLNSGKILESFRPEERFPMMSTFKVLLCGAVLSRIDAGQEQLGRRIHYSQNDLVEYS
                     PVTEKHLTDGMTVRELCSAAITMSDNTAANLLLTTIGGPKELTAFLHNMGDHVTRLDRW
                     EPELNEAIPNDERDTTMPVAMATTLRKLLTGELLTLASRQQLIDWMEADKVAGPLLRSA
                     LPAGWFIADKSGAGERGSRGIIAALGPDGKPSRIVVIYTTGSQATMDERNRQIAEIGAS
                     LIKHW"
     primer_bind     1961..1980
                     /label=Amp-R
                     /note="Ampicillin resistance gene, reverse primer"
     promoter        complement(2199..2303)
                     /gene="bla"
                     /label=AmpR promoter
     rep_origin      2330..2785
                     /direction=RIGHT
                     /label=f1 ori
                     /note="f1 bacteriophage origin of replication; arrow
                     indicates direction of (+) strand synthesis"
     primer_bind     complement(2417..2436)
                     /label=F1ori-R
                     /note="F1 origin, reverse primer"
     primer_bind     2627..2648
                     /label=F1ori-F
                     /note="F1 origin, forward primer"
     polyA_signal    2916..2964
                     /note="synthetic polyadenylation signal"
     misc_feature    2978..3069
                     /label=pause site
                     /note="RNA polymerase II transcriptional pause signal from
                     the human alpha-2 globin gene"
     primer_bind     3018..3037
                     /label=RVprimer3
                     /note="pGL3 vector, forward primer"
     protein_bind    3083..3107
                     /gene="mutant version of attB"
                     /label=attB1
                     /bound_moiety="BP Clonase(TM)"
                     /note="recombination site for the Gateway(R) BP reaction"
     protein_bind    complement(3609..3633)
                     /gene="mutant version of attB"
                     /label=attB2
                     /bound_moiety="BP Clonase(TM)"
                     /note="recombination site for the Gateway(R) BP reaction"
     regulatory      3824..3833
                     /regulatory_class="other"
                     /note="vertebrate consensus sequence for strong initiation
                     of translation (Kozak, 1987)"
     CDS             3830..5482
                     /codon_start=1
                     /gene="luc+"
                     /product="firefly luciferase"
                     /label=luciferase
                     /note="enhanced luc+ version of the luciferase gene"
                     /translation="MEDAKNIKKGPAPFYPLEDGTAGEQLHKAMKRYALVPGTIAFTDA
                     HIEVDITYAEYFEMSVRLAEAMKRYGLNTNHRIVVCSENSLQFFMPVLGALFIGVAVAP
                     ANDIYNERELLNSMGISQPTVVFVSKKGLQKILNVQKKLPIIQKIIIMDSKTDYQGFQS
                     MYTFVTSHLPPGFNEYDFVPESFDRDKTIALIMNSSGSTGLPKGVALPHRTACVRFSHA
                     RDPIFGNQIIPDTAILSVVPFHHGFGMFTTLGYLICGFRVVLMYRFEEELFLRSLQDYK
                     IQSALLVPTLFSFFAKSTLIDKYDLSNLHEIASGGAPLSKEVGEAVAKRFHLPGIRQGY
                     GLTETTSAILITPEGDDKPGAVGKVVPFFEAKVVDLDTGKTLGVNQRGELCVRGPMIMS
                     GYVNNPEATNALIDKDGWLHSGDIAYWDEDEHFFIVDRLKSLIKYKGYQVAPAELESIL
                     LQHPNIFDAGVAGLPDDDAGELPAAVVVLEHGKTMTEKEIVDYVASQVTTAKKLRGGVV
                     FVDEVPKGLTGKLDARKIREILIKAKKGGKIAV"
     primer_bind     complement(3896..3914)
                     /label=LucNrev
                     /note="Firefly luciferase, reverse primer"
ORIGIN
        1 ctagagtcgg ggcggccggc cgcttcgagc agacatgata agatacattg atgagtttgg
       61 acaaaccaca actagaatgc agtgaaaaaa atgctttatt tgtgaaattt gtgatgctat
      121 tgctttattt gtaaccatta taagctgcaa taaacaagtt aacaacaaca attgcattca
      181 ttttatgttt caggttcagg gggaggtgtg ggaggttttt taaagcaagt aaaacctcta
      241 caaatgtggt aaaatcgata aggatccgtc gaccgatgcc cttgagagcc ttcaacccag
      301 tcagctcctt ccggtgggcg cggggcatga ctatcgtcgc cgcacttatg actgtcttct
      361 ttatcatgca actcgtagga caggtgccgg cagcgctctt ccgcttcctc gctcactgac
      421 tcgctgcgct cggtcgttcg gctgcggcga gcggtatcag ctcactcaaa ggcggtaata
      481 cggttatcca cagaatcagg ggataacgca ggaaagaaca tgtgagcaaa aggccagcaa
      541 aaggccagga accgtaaaaa ggccgcgttg ctggcgtttt tccataggct ccgcccccct
      601 gacgagcatc acaaaaatcg acgctcaagt cagaggtggc gaaacccgac aggactataa
      661 agataccagg cgtttccccc tggaagctcc ctcgtgcgct ctcctgttcc gaccctgccg
      721 cttaccggat acctgtccgc ctttctccct tcgggaagcg tggcgctttc tcatagctca
      781 cgctgtaggt atctcagttc ggtgtaggtc gttcgctcca agctgggctg tgtgcacgaa
      841 ccccccgttc agcccgaccg ctgcgcctta tccggtaact atcgtcttga gtccaacccg
      901 gtaagacacg acttatcgcc actggcagca gccactggta acaggattag cagagcgagg
      961 tatgtaggcg gtgctacaga gttcttgaag tggtggccta actacggcta cactagaaga
     1021 acagtatttg gtatctgcgc tctgctgaag ccagttacct tcggaaaaag agttggtagc
     1081 tcttgatccg gcaaacaaac caccgctggt agcggtggtt tttttgtttg caagcagcag
     1141 attacgcgca gaaaaaaagg atctcaagaa gatcctttga tcttttctac ggggtctgac
     1201 gctcagtgga acgaaaactc acgttaaggg attttggtca tgagattatc aaaaaggatc
     1261 ttcacctaga tccttttaaa ttaaaaatga agttttaaat caatctaaag tatatatgag
     1321 taaacttggt ctgacagtta ccaatgctta atcagtgagg cacctatctc agcgatctgt
     1381 ctatttcgtt catccatagt tgcctgactc cccgtcgtgt agataactac gatacgggag
     1441 ggcttaccat ctggccccag tgctgcaatg ataccgcgag acccacgctc accggctcca
     1501 gatttatcag caataaacca gccagccgga agggccgagc gcagaagtgg tcctgcaact
     1561 ttatccgcct ccatccagtc tattaattgt tgccgggaag ctagagtaag tagttcgcca
     1621 gttaatagtt tgcgcaacgt tgttgccatt gctacaggca tcgtggtgtc acgctcgtcg
     1681 tttggtatgg cttcattcag ctccggttcc caacgatcaa ggcgagttac atgatccccc
     1741 atgttgtgca aaaaagcggt tagctccttc ggtcctccga tcgttgtcag aagtaagttg
     1801 gccgcagtgt tatcactcat ggttatggca gcactgcata attctcttac tgtcatgcca
     1861 tccgtaagat gcttttctgt gactggtgag tactcaacca agtcattctg agaatagtgt
     1921 atgcggcgac cgagttgctc ttgcccggcg tcaatacggg ataataccgc gccacatagc
     1981 agaactttaa aagtgctcat cattggaaaa cgttcttcgg ggcgaaaact ctcaaggatc
     2041 ttaccgctgt tgagatccag ttcgatgtaa cccactcgtg cacccaactg atcttcagca
     2101 tcttttactt tcaccagcgt ttctgggtga gcaaaaacag gaaggcaaaa tgccgcaaaa
     2161 aagggaataa gggcgacacg gaaatgttga atactcatac tcttcctttt tcaatattat
     2221 tgaagcattt atcagggtta ttgtctcatg agcggataca tatttgaatg tatttagaaa
     2281 aataaacaaa taggggttcc gcgcacattt ccccgaaaag tgccacctgn nnnnnnnnnn
     2341 nnnnnnnnnn nnnnnnnnnn nnnnnnnnnn nnnnnnnnnn nnnnnnnnnn nnnnnnnnnn
     2401 nnnnnnnnnn nnnnnnnnnn nnnnnnnnnn nnnnnnnnnn nnnnnnnnnn nnncnnnnnn
     2461 nnnnnnnnnn nnnnnnnnnn nnnnnnnnnn nnnnnnnnnn nnnnnnnnnn nnnnnnnnnn
     2521 nnnnnnnnnn nnnnnnnnnn nnnnnannnn nnnnnnnnnn nnnnnnnnnn nnnnnnnnnn
     2581 nnnnnnnnnn nnnnnccttt gacgttggag tccacgttct ttaatagtgg actcttgttc
     2641 caaactggaa caacactcaa ccctatctcg gtctattctt ttgatttata agggattttg
     2701 ccgatttcgg cctattggtt aaaaaatgag ctgatttaac aaaaatttaa cgcgaatttt
     2761 aacaaaatat taacgcttac aatttgccat tcgccattca ggctgcgcaa ctgttgggaa
     2821 gggcgatcgg tgcgggcctc ttcgctatta cgccagccca agctaccatg ataagtaagt
     2881 aatattaagg tacgggaggt acttggagcg gccgcaataa aatatcttta ttttcattac
     2941 atctgtgtgt tggttttttg tgtgaatcga tagtactaac atacgctctc catcaaaaca
     3001 aaacgaaaca aaacaaacta gcaaaatagg ctgtccccag tgcaagtgca ggtgccagaa
     3061 catttctcta tcgataggta ccacaagttt gtacaaaaaa gcaggctccg aattcgccct
     3121 ttgcacaatt tctgtgaagt gacagccact gagaaatagt gtcaagtagc tctcgtccgc
     3181 taatatcaat ttagacgata tacatacggc cagatctggc acgcagtctg cattcccaat
     3241 gatgcgggat ggatttggat tgtggggcgg aatctctaag tgcgataaga tgcggagaat
     3301 taggggcacg tgtcggctgt ggctccgttt tgttaaatat actatgtgtg tatgtgcgta
     3361 gtacagcgac ttgtacggag tacataaaca tatgcatatc tgcggtttag ttgtcgacat
     3421 tatcttttgt tcgtcgtttg aaaaatgtgt gtagttgttg gggtaggggc acgtgtcggc
     3481 tgattgccgg gctacagggt gctttgagtc tttgtttttg gatttcgttt tcgatgttta
     3541 gctacgaaag ccaagcgttg tgctattttc gaattttgta ttttataacc cgggcaaggg
     3601 cgaattcgac ccagctttct tgtacaaagt ggtagatctg cgatcgagct cgcccgggga
     3661 tcgagcgcag cggtataaaa gggcgcgggg tggctgagag catcagttgt gaatgaatgt
     3721 tcgagccgag cagacgtgcc gctgccttcg ttaatatcct ttgaataagc caactttgaa
     3781 tcacaagacg cataccaaac ggcattccgg tactgttggt aaagccacca tggaagacgc
     3841 caaaaacata aagaaaggcc cggcgccatt ctatccgctg gaagatggaa ccgctggaga
     3901 gcaactgcat aaggctatga agagatacgc cctggttcct ggaacaattg cttttacaga
     3961 tgcacatatc gaggtggaca tcacttacgc tgagtacttc gaaatgtccg ttcggttggc
     4021 agaagctatg aaacgatatg ggctgaatac aaatcacaga atcgtcgtat gcagtgaaaa
     4081 ctctcttcaa ttctttatgc cggtgttggg cgcgttattt atcggagttg cagttgcgcc
     4141 cgcgaacgac atttataatg aacgtgaatt gctcaacagt atgggcattt cgcagcctac
     4201 cgtggtgttc gtttccaaaa aggggttgca aaaaattttg aacgtgcaaa aaaagctccc
     4261 aatcatccaa aaaattatta tcatggattc taaaacggat taccagggat ttcagtcgat
     4321 gtacacgttc gtcacatctc atctacctcc cggttttaat gaatacgatt ttgtgccaga
     4381 gtccttcgat agggacaaga caattgcact gatcatgaac tcctctggat ctactggtct
     4441 gcctaaaggt gtcgctctgc ctcatagaac tgcctgcgtg agattctcgc atgccagaga
     4501 tcctattttt ggcaatcaaa tcattccgga tactgcgatt ttaagtgttg ttccattcca
     4561 tcacggtttt ggaatgttta ctacactcgg atatttgata tgtggatttc gagtcgtctt
     4621 aatgtataga tttgaagaag agctgtttct gaggagcctt caggattaca agattcaaag
     4681 tgcgctgctg gtgccaaccc tattctcctt cttcgccaaa agcactctga ttgacaaata
     4741 cgatttatct aatttacacg aaattgcttc tggtggcgct cccctctcta aggaagtcgg
     4801 ggaagcggtt gccaagaggt tccatctgcc aggtatcagg caaggatatg ggctcactga
     4861 gactacatca gctattctga ttacacccga gggggatgat aaaccgggcg cggtcggtaa
     4921 agttgttcca ttttttgaag cgaaggttgt ggatctggat accgggaaaa cgctgggcgt
     4981 taatcaaaga ggcgaactgt gtgtgagagg tcctatgatt atgtccggtt atgtaaacaa
     5041 tccggaagcg accaacgcct tgattgacaa ggatggatgg ctacattctg gagacatagc
     5101 ttactgggac gaagacgaac acttcttcat cgttgaccgc ctgaagtctc tgattaagta
     5161 caaaggctat caggtggctc ccgctgaatt ggaatccatc ttgctccaac accccaacat
     5221 cttcgacgca ggtgtcgcag gtcttcccga cgatgacgcc ggtgaacttc ccgccgccgt
     5281 tgttgttttg gagcacggaa agacgatgac ggaaaaagag atcgtggatt acgtcgccag
     5341 tcaagtaaca accgcgaaaa agttgcgcgg aggagttgtg tttgtggacg aagtaccgaa
     5401 aggtcttacc ggaaaactcg acgcaagaaa aatcagagag atcctcataa aggccaagaa
     5461 gggcggaaag atcgccgtgt aatt
//
